Addgene plasmid #203565: pCAG-ATG14
Purpose: Mammalian expression of ATG14
Depositing lab: James Hurley. Depositing organization: University of California, Berkeley. Publication: Structure and activation of the human autophagy-initiating ULK1C:PI3KC3-C1 supercomplex. Chen M, Nguyen TN, Ren X, Khuu G, Cook ASI, Zhao Y, Yildiz A, Lazarou M, Hurley JH. Nat Struct Mol Biol. 2025 Sep;32(9):1596-1605. doi: 10.1038/s41594-025-01557-x. Epub 2025 May 29. PubMed 40442316.
Backbone
  Vector backbone: pCAG
  Vector type: Mammalian Expression
Growth in bacteria
  Bacterial resistance: Ampicillin, 100 μg/mL
  Growth temperature: 37°C
  Growth strain: DH5alpha
  Copy number: High Copy
Gene/Insert
  Gene/Insert name: ATG14
  Species: H. sapiens (human)
  GenBank ID: NP_055739.2
  Entrez Gene: ATG14 (a.k.a. ATG14L, BARKOR, KIAA0831)
  Promoter: CMV
  Cloning method: Restriction Enzyme; 5′ cloning site ClaI (unknown if destroyed); 3′ cloning site XhoI (unknown if destroyed)
Terms and licenses: Academic/Nonprofit Terms; Industry Terms: Not Available to Industry
Depositor comments: ATG14-stop
How to cite: pCAG-ATG14 was a gift from James Hurley (Addgene plasmid # 203565 ; http://n2t.net/addgene:203565 ; RRID:Addgene_203565)
