[The description below was written by a language model from this plasmid's Addgene catalogue record and pLannotate feature annotations shown in this document.]
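Description:
pCAG-ATG14 is a 6,305 bp mammalian expression plasmid built on the pCAG backbone that drives expression of human ATG14 (also known as ATG14L or BARKOR). It is propagated in E. coli as a high-copy plasmid through a ColE1/pUC-type origin of replication and selected with ampicillin via the β-lactamase gene and its own promoter. The backbone also carries remnants of lac regulatory sequence (lac promoter, operator, CAP site and short lacI fragments) that have no role in expression of the insert. An SV40 origin with an adjacent SV40 poly(A) signal is also present; the origin can support episomal replication in cells that supply SV40 large T antigen. No mammalian selection marker is annotated.

The catalogue lists the promoter as CMV, but the feature table shows the composite CAG arrangement: the human cytomegalovirus immediate-early enhancer fused to the chicken β-actin promoter, followed by a chimeric chicken β-actin/rabbit β-globin intron. This combination gives strong, broadly active transcription in mammalian cells. The ATG14 coding sequence, cloned between ClaI and XhoI sites, lies downstream and is followed by a rabbit β-globin polyadenylation signal. The short HBB fragments annotated on either side of the insert are most likely β-globin exon sequences belonging to the vector cassette rather than fusion partners. The depositor's note "ATG14-stop" indicates that the open reading frame ends with a stop codon, and no epitope or affinity tags are annotated.

The stated purpose is mammalian expression of ATG14. The associated publication concerns the structure and activation of the human ULK1 complex:PI3KC3-C1 autophagy-initiating supercomplex, which suggests the plasmid was used to supply ATG14 as a PI3KC3-C1 subunit, although the record does not say so explicitly.
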