Features (pLannotate 1.2.2; 18 found; start..end, strand, type, name):
    118..497     +  enhancer       CMV enhancer: human cytomegalovirus immediate early enhancer
    499..774     +  promoter       chicken β-actin promoter: No description available
    775..1791    +  intron         chimeric intron: chimera between introns from chicken β-actin and rabbit β-globin
   1789..1845    +  CDS            HBB (fragment): HBB_LEPEU - Experimental evidence at protein level: Swiss-Prot protein existence level 1. Involved in oxygen transport from the lung to the various peripheral tissues. From Lepus europaeus (European hare).
   1872..3347    +  CDS            ATG14: BAKOR_HUMAN - Also known as ATG14L From Homo sapiens (Human).
   3357..3434    +  CDS            HBB (fragment): HBB_PONPY - Experimental evidence at transcript level: Swiss-Prot protein existence level 2. Involved in oxygen transport from the lung to the various peripheral tissues. From Pongo pygmaeus (Bornean orangutan).
   3505..3560    +  polyA_signal   β-globin poly(A) signal: rabbit β-globin polyadenylation signal (Gil and Proudfoot, 1987)
   3945..3961    -  protein_bind   lac operator: The lac repressor binds to the lac operator to inhibit transcription in E. coli. This inhibition can be relieved by adding lactose or isopropyl-β-D-thiogalactopyranoside (IPTG). lac repressor encoded by lacI
   3969..3999    -  promoter       lac promoter: promoter for the E. coli lac operon
   4014..4035    -  protein_bind   CAP binding site: CAP binding activates transcription in the presence of cAMP. E. coli catabolite activator protein
   4048..4087    -  CDS            lacI (fragment): lac repressor; lacI; The lac repressor binds to the lac operator to inhibit transcription in E. coli. This inhibition can be relieved by adding lactose or isopropyl-β-D-thiogalactopyranoside (IPTG).
   4094..4116    +  promoter       SV40 promoter (fragment): SV40 enhancer and early promoter
   4140..4275    +  rep_origin     SV40 ori: SV40 origin of replication
   4295..4429    +  polyA_signal   SV40 poly(A) signal: SV40 polyadenylation signal
   4431..4485    -  CDS            lacI (fragment): lac repressor; lacI; The lac repressor binds to the lac operator to inhibit transcription in E. coli. This inhibition can be relieved by adding lactose or isopropyl-β-D-thiogalactopyranoside (IPTG).
   4668..5256    -  rep_origin     ori: high-copy-number ColE1/pMB1/pBR322/pUC origin of replication
   5427..6287    -  CDS            AmpR: β-lactamase; bla; confers resistance to ampicillin, carbenicillin, and related antibiotics
   6288..87      -  promoter       AmpR promoter (across the origin): bla
>Addgene plasmid #203565 | pCAG-ATG14 | addgene full sequence | sequence record 400990 | Addgene NGS Result
TTATTGAAGCATTTATCAGGGTTATTGTCTCATGAGCGGATACATATTTGAATGTATTTAGAAAAATAAA
CAAATAGGGGTTCCGCGCACATTTCCCCGAAAAGTGCCACCTGGGTCGACATTGATTATTGACTAGTTAT
TAATAGTAATCAATTACGGGGTCATTAGTTCATAGCCCATATATGGAGTTCCGCGTTACATAACTTACGG
TAAATGGCCCGCCTGGCTGACCGCCCAACGACCCCCGCCCATTGACGTCAATAATGACGTATGTTCCCAT
AGTAACGCCAATAGGGACTTTCCATTGACGTCAATGGGTGGAGTATTTACGGTAAACTGCCCACTTGGCA
GTACATCAAGTGTATCATATGCCAAGTACGCCCCCTATTGACGTCAATGACGGTAAATGGCCCGCCTGGC
ATTATGCCCAGTACATGACCTTATGGGACTTTCCTACTTGGCAGTACATCTACGTATTAGTCATCGCTAT
TACCATGGTCGAGGTGAGCCCCACGTTCTGCTTCACTCTCCCCATCTCCCCCCCCTCCCCACCCCCAATT
TTGTATTTATTTATTTTTTAATTATTTTGTGCAGCGATGGGGGCGGGGGGGGGGGGGGSGCGCGCCAGGC
GGGGCGGGGCGGGGCGAGGGGCGGGGCGGGGCGAGGCGGAGAGGTGCGGCGGCAGCCAATCAGAGCGGCG
CGCTCCGAAAGTTTCCTTTTATGGCGAGGCGGCGGCGGCGGCGGCCCTATAAAAAGCGAAGCGCGCGGCG
GGCGGGAGTCGCTGCGCGCTGCCTTCGCCCCGTGCCCCGCTCCGCCGCCGCCTCGCGCCGCCCGCCCCGG
CTCTGACTGACCGCGTTACTCCCACAGGTGAGCGGGCGGGACGGCCCTTCTCCTCCGGGCTGTAATTAGC
GCTTGGTTTAATGACGGCTTGTTTCTTTTCTGTGGCTGCGTGAAAGCCTTGAGGGGCTCCGGGAGGGCCC
TTTGTGCGGGGGGAGCGGCTCGGGGGGTGCGTGCGTGTGTGTGTGCGTGGGGAGCGCCGCGTGCGGCTCC
GCGCTGCCCGGCGGCTGTGAGCGCTGCGGGCGCGGCGCGGGGCTTTGTGCGCTCCGCAGTGTGCGCGAGG
GGAGCGCGGCCGGGGGCGGTGCCCCGCGGTGCGGGGGGGGCTGCGAGGGGAACAAAGGCTGCGTGCGGGG
TGTGTGCGTGGGGGGGTGAGCAGGGGGTGTGGGCGCGTCGGTCGGGCTGCAACCCCCCCTGCACCCCCCT
CCCCGAGTTGCTGAGCACGGCCCGGCTTCGGGTGCGGGGCTCCGTACGGGGCGTGGCGCGGGGCTCGCCG
TGCCGGGCGGGGGGTGGCGGCAGGTGGGGGTGCCGGGCGGGGCGGGGCCGCCTCGGGCCGGGGAGGGCTC
GGGGGAGGGGCGCGGCGGCCCCCGGAGCGCCGGCGGCTGTCGAGGCGCGGCGAGCCGCAGCCATTGCCTT
TTATGGTAATCGTGCGAGAGGGCGCAGGGACTTCCTTTGTCCCAAATCTGTGCGGAGCCGAAATCTGGGA
GGCGCCGCCGCACCCCCTCTAGCGGGCGCGGGGCGAAGCGGTGCGGCGCCGGCAGGAAGGAAATGGGCGG
GGAGGGCCTTCGTGCGTCGCCGCGCCGCCGTCCCCTTCTCCCTCTCCAGCCTCGGGGCTGTCCGCGGGGG
GACGGCTGCCTTCGGGGGGGACGGGGCAGGGCGGGGTTCGGCTTCTGGCGTGTGACCGGCGGCTCTAGAG
CCTCTGCTAACCATGTTCATGCCTTCTTCTTTTTCCTACAGCTCCTGGGCAACGTGCTGGTTATTGTGCT
GTCTCATCATTTTGGCAAAGAATTCCTCGATCGACGGTATCGATAGCCACCATGGCTTCCCCATCTGGAA
AGGGAGCTAGGGCTCTGGAGGCTCCTGGATGCGGACCACGGCCCCTGGCCAGAGACCTGGTGGATAGCGT
GGACGATGCTGAGGGGCTGTACGTGGCCGTGGAAAGATGCCCCCTGTGTAATACCACACGGAGAAGGCTG
ACATGCGCCAAGTGTGTGCAGTCCGGGGATTTCGTGTATTTTGACGGACGCGATCGGGAGAGATTCATTG
ACAAGAAAGAAAGGCTGTCCCGCCTGAAGTCTAAACAGGAGGAATTTCAGAAAGAGGTGCTGAAGGCCAT
GGAGGGCAAGTGGATCACTGATCAGCTGAGGTGGAAAATCATGTCCTGCAAGATGCGCATTGAGCAGCTG
AAACAGACCATCTGTAAGGGAAACGAGGAAATGGAGAAAAATAGCGAAGGCCTGCTGAAGACAAAAGAAA
AGAATCAGAAGCTGTACTCCCGGGCTCAGAGACACCAGGAGAAGAAAGAAAAAATTCAGAGGCATAACCG
CAAGCTGGGCGATCTGGTGGAGAAGAAAACCATCGACCTGAGGTCTCACTATGAACGCCTGGCCAATCTG
CGCCGGAGCCATATCCTGGAGCTGACATCCGTGATCTTCCCAATTGAGGAAGTGAAAACTGGAGTGAGGG
ACCCCGCTGATGTGAGCTCCGAGAGTGACTCAGCCATGACCTCTAGTACAGTGAGTAAGCTGGCTGAAGC
CAGAAGGACTACCTACCTGTCAGGCCGCTGGGTGTGCGACGATCACAACGGCGATACAAGCATCTCCATT
ACTGGGCCCTGGATTAGCCTGCCTAACAATGGCGACTATAGTGCCTACTATTCATGGGTGGAGGAAAAGA
AAACAACTCAGGGGCCAGATATGGAGCAGTCTAATCCCGCTTACACTATCAGTGCCGCTCTGTGCTATGC
CACCCAGCTGGTGAACATCCTGTCTCATATTCTGGACGTGAACCTGCCCAAGAAACTGTGCAATTCAGAG
TTCTGTGGCGAAAACCTGAGCAAACAGAAGTTTACTAGGGCTGTGAAGAAACTGAACGCCAATATTCTGT
ACCTGTGTTTTAGCCAGCACGTGAATCTGGATCAGCTGCAGCCTCTGCATACCCTGCGCAACCTGATGTA
TCTGGTGTCCCCTTCAAGCGAGCACCTGGGAAGGTCTGGACCATTCGAAGTGAGAGCTGATCTGGAGGAA
AGCATGGAGTTTGTGGACCCTGGAGTGGCCGGCGAGTCTGACGAAAGTGGGGATGAGCGGGTGTCTGACG
AGGAAACTGATCTGGGAACCGACTGGGAAAACCTGCCTAGTCCAAGATTCTGTGACATCCCATCTCAGAG
TGTGGAGGTGTCACAGAGCCAGTCCACACAGGCTTCCCCCCCTATTGCTTCCTCTAGTGCTGGAGGAATG
ATCTCAAGCGCCGCTGCCTCAGTGACCAGCTGGTTTAAGGCCTACACAGGCCATAGGTGACTCGAGGAAT
TCACTCCTCAGGTGCAGGCTGCCTATCAGAAGGTGGTGGCTGGTGTGGCCAATGCCCTGGCTCACAAATA
CCACTGAGATCTTTTTCCCTCTGCCAAAAATTATGGGGACATCATGAAGCCCCTTGAGCATCTGACTTCT
GGCTAATAAAGGAAATTTATTTTCATTGCAATAGTGTGTTGGAATTTTTTGTGTCTCTCACTCGGAAGGA
CATATGGGAGGGCAAATCATTTAAAACATCAGAATGAGTATTTGGTTTAGAGTTTGGCAACATATGCCCA
TATGCTGGCTGCCATGAACAAAGGTTGGCTATAAAGAGGTCATCAGTATATGAAACAGCCCCCTGCTGTC
CATTCCTTATTCCATAGAAAAGCCTTGACTTGAGGTTAGATTTTTTTTATATTTTGTTTTGTGTTATTTT
TTTCTTTAACATCCCTAAAATTTTCCTTACATGTTTTACTAGCCAGATTTTTCCTCCTCTCCTGACTACT
CCCAGTCATAGCTGTCCCTCTTCTCTTATGGAGATCCCTCGACCTGCAGCCCAAGCTTGGCGTAATCATG
GTCATAGCTGTTTCCTGTGTGAAATTGTTATCCGCTCACAATTCCACACAACATACGAGCCGGAAGCATA
AAGTGTAAAGCCTGGGGTGCCTAATGAGTGAGCTAACTCACATTAATTGCGTTGCGCTCACTGCCCGCTT
TCCAGTCGGGAAACCTGTCGTGCCAGCGGATCCGCATCTCAATTAGTCAGCAACCATAGTCCCGCCCCTA
ACTCCGCCCATCCCGCCCCTAACTCCGCCCAGTTCCGCCCATTCTCCGCCCCATGGCTGACTAATTTTTT
TTATTTATGCAGAGGCCGAGGCCGCCTCGGCCTCTGAGCTATTCCAGAAGTAGTGAGGAGGCTTTTTTGG
AGGCCTAGGCTTTTGCAAAAAGCTAACTTGTTTATTGCAGCTTATAATGGTTACAAATAAAGCAATAGCA
TCACAAATTTCACAAATAAAGCATTTTTTTCACTGCATTCTAGTTGTGGTTTGTCCAAACTCATCAATGT
ATCTTATCATGTCTGGATCCGCTGCATTAATGAATCGGCCAACGCGCGGGGAGAGGCGGTTTGCGTATTG
GGCGCTCTTCCGCTTCCTCGCTCACTGACTCGCTGCGCTCGGTCGTTCGGCTGCGGCGAGCGGTATCAGC
TCACTCAAAGGCGGTAATACGGTTATCCACAGAATCAGGGGATAACGCAGGAAAGAACATGTGAGCAAAA
GGCCAGCAAAAGGCCAGGAACCGTAAAAAGGCCGCGTTGCTGGCGTTTTTCCATAGGCTCCGCCCCCCTG
ACGAGCATCACAAAAATCGACGCTCAAGTCAGAGGTGGCGAAACCCGACAGGACTATAAAGATACCAGGC
GTTTCCCCCTGGAAGCTCCCTCGTGCGCTCTCCTGTTCCGACCCTGCCGCTTACCGGATACCTGTCCGCC
TTTCTCCCTTCGGGAAGCGTGGCGCTTTCTCATAGCTCACGCTGTAGGTATCTCAGTTCGGTGTAGGTCG
TTCGCTCCAAGCTGGGCTGTGTGCACGAACCCCCCGTTCAGCCCGACCGCTGCGCCTTATCCGGTAACTA
TCGTCTTGAGTCCAACCCGGTAAGACACGACTTATCGCCACTGGCAGCAGCCACTGGTAACAGGATTAGC
AGAGCGAGGTATGTAGGCGGTGCTACAGAGTTCTTGAAGTGGTGGCCTAACTACGGCTACACTAGAAGAA
CAGTATTTGGTATCTGCGCTCTGCTGAAGCCAGTTACCTTCGGAAAAAGAGTTGGTAGCTCTTGATCCGG
CAAACAAACCACCGCTGGTAGCGGTGGTTTTTTTGTTTGCAAGCAGCAGATTACGCGCAGAAAAAAAGGA
TCTCAAGAAGATCCTTTGATCTTTTCTACGGGGTCTGACGCTCAGTGGAACGAAAACTCACGTTAAGGGA
TTTTGGTCATGAGATTATCAAAAAGGATCTTCACCTAGATCCTTTTAAATTAAAAATGAAGTTTTAAATC
AATCTAAAGTATATATGAGTAAACTTGGTCTGACAGTTACCAATGCTTAATCAGTGAGGCACCTATCTCA
GCGATCTGTCTATTTCGTTCATCCATAGTTGCCTGACTCCCCGTCGTGTAGATAACTACGATACGGGAGG
GCTTACCATCTGGCCCCAGTGCTGCAATGATACCGCGAGACCCACGCTCACCGGCTCCAGATTTATCAGC
AATAAACCAGCCAGCCGGAAGGGCCGAGCGCAGAAGTGGTCCTGCAACTTTATCCGCCTCCATCCAGTCT
ATTAATTGTTGCCGGGAAGCTAGAGTAAGTAGTTCGCCAGTTAATAGTTTGCGCAACGTTGTTGCCATTG
CTACAGGCATCGTGGTGTCACGCTCGTCGTTTGGTATGGCTTCATTCAGCTCCGGTTCCCAACGATCAAG
GCGAGTTACATGATCCCCCATGTTGTGCAAAAAAGCGGTTAGCTCCTTCGGTCCTCCGATCGTTGTCAGA
AGTAAGTTGGCCGCAGTGTTATCACTCATGGTTATGGCAGCACTGCATAATTCTCTTACTGTCATGCCAT
CCGTAAGATGCTTTTCTGTGACTGGTGAGTACTCAACCAAGTCATTCTGAGAATAGTGTATGCGGCGACC
GAGTTGCTCTTGCCCGGCGTCAATACGGGATAATACCGCGCCACATAGCAGAACTTTAAAAGTGCTCATC
ATTGGAAAACGTTCTTCGGGGCGAAAACTCTCAAGGATCTTACCGCTGTTGAGATCCAGTTCGATGTAAC
CCACTCGTGCACCCAACTGATCTTCAGCATCTTTTACTTTCACCAGCGTTTCTGGGTGAGCAAAAACAGG
AAGGCAAAATGCCGCAAAAAAGGGAATAAGGGCGACACGGAAATGTTGAATACTCATACTCTTCCTTTTT
CAATA
