>Addgene plasmid #203565 | pCAG-ATG14 | depositor partial sequence | sequence record 394717 | ATG14 (ClaI/XhoI)
ATGGCTTCCCCATCTGGAAAGGGAGCTAGGGCTCTGGAGGCTCCTGGATGCGGACCACGGCCCCTGGCCA
GAGACCTGGTGGATAGCGTGGACGATGCTGAGGGGCTGTACGTGGCCGTGGAAAGATGCCCCCTGTGTAA
TACCACACGGAGAAGGCTGACATGCGCCAAGTGTGTGCAGTCCGGGGATTTCGTGTATTTTGACGGACGC
GATCGGGAGAGATTCATTGACAAGAAAGAAAGGCTGTCCCGCCTGAAGTCTAAACAGGAGGAATTTCAGA
AAGAGGTGCTGAAGGCCATGGAGGGCAAGTGGATCACTGATCAGCTGAGGTGGAAAATCATGTCCTGCAA
GATGCGCATTGAGCAGCTGAAACAGACCATCTGTAAGGGAAACGAGGAAATGGAGAAAAATAGCGAAGGC
CTGCTGAAGACAAAAGAAAAGAATCAGAAGCTGTACTCCCGGGCTCAGAGACACCAGGAGAAGAAAGAAA
AAATTCAGAGGCATAACCGCAAGCTGGGCGATCTGGTGGAGAAGAAAACCATCGACCTGAGGTCTCACTA
TGAACGCCTGGCCAATCTGCGCCGGAGCCATATCCTGGAGCTGACATCCGTGATCTTCCCAATTGAGGAA
GTGAAAACTGGAGTGAGGGACCCCGCTGATGTGAGCTCCGAGAGTGACTCAGCCATGACCTCTAGTACAG
TGAGTAAGCTGGCTGAAGCCAGAAGGACTACCTACCTGTCAGGCCGCTGGGTGTGCGACGATCACAACGG
CGATACAAGCATCTCCATTACTGGGCCCTGGATTAGCCTGCCTAACAATGGCGACTATAGTGCCTACTAT
TCATGGGTGGAGGAAAAGAAAACAACTCAGGGGCCAGATATGGAGCAGTCTAATCCCGCTTACACTATCA
GTGCCGCTCTGTGCTATGCCACCCAGCTGGTGAACATCCTGTCTCATATTCTGGACGTGAACCTGCCCAA
GAAACTGTGCAATTCAGAGTTCTGTGGCGAAAACCTGAGCAAACAGAAGTTTACTAGGGCTGTGAAGAAA
CTGAACGCCAATATTCTGTACCTGTGTTTTAGCCAGCACGTGAATCTGGATCAGCTGCAGCCTCTGCATA
CCCTGCGCAACCTGATGTATCTGGTGTCCCCTTCAAGCGAGCACCTGGGAAGGTCTGGACCATTCGAAGT
GAGAGCTGATCTGGAGGAAAGCATGGAGTTTGTGGACCCTGGAGTGGCCGGCGAGTCTGACGAAAGTGGG
GATGAGCGGGTGTCTGACGAGGAAACTGATCTGGGAACCGACTGGGAAAACCTGCCTAGTCCAAGATTCT
GTGACATCCCATCTCAGAGTGTGGAGGTGTCACAGAGCCAGTCCACACAGGCTTCCCCCCCTATTGCTTC
CTCTAGTGCTGGAGGAATGATCTCAAGCGCCGCTGCCTCAGTGACCAGCTGGTTTAAGGCCTACACAGGC
CATAGGTGA
